>Addgene plasmid #192431 | LLP771_L2pV1_NOR_B3RT_FRT_Rluc_2IFB_lacZ | addgene full sequence | sequence record 378117 | Addgene NGS Result
GTGCCGAATTCGGATCCGGAGTCGACAAAATTTAGAACGAACTTAATTATGATCTCAAATACATTGATAC
ATATCTCATCTAGATCTAGGTTATCATTATGTAAGAAAGTTTTGACGAATATGGCACGACAAAATGGCTA
GACTCGATGTAATTGGTATCTCAACTCAACATTATACTTATACCAAACATTAGTTAGACAAAATTTAAAC
AACTATTTTTTATGTATGCAAGAGTCAGCATATGTATAATTGATTCAGAATCGTTTTGACGAGTTCGGAT
GTAGTAGTAGCCATTATTTAATGTACATACTAATCGTGAATAGTGAATATGATGAAACATTGTATCTTAT
TGTATAAATATCCATAAACACATCATGAAAGACACTTTCTTTCACGGTCTGAATTAATTATGATACAATT
CTAATAGAAAACGAATTAAATTACGTTGAATTGTATGAAATCTAATTGAACAAGCCAACCACGACGACGA
CTAACGTTGCCTGGATTGACTCGGTTTAAGTTAACCACTAAAAAAACGGAGCTGTCATGTAACACGCGGA
TCGAGCAGGTCACAGTCATGAAGCCATCAAAGCAAAAGAACTAATCCAAGGGCTGAGATGATTAATTAGT
TTAAAAATTAGTTAACACGAGGGAAAAGGCTGTCTGACAGCCAGGTCACGTTATCTTTACCTGTGGTCGA
AATGATTCGTGTCTGTCGATTTTAATTATTTTTTTGAAAGGCCGAAAATAAAGTTGTAAGAGATAAACCC
GCCTATATAAATTCATATATTTTCCTCTCCGCTTTGAATACTGTATTTTTACAACAATTACCAACAACAA
CAAAGAAGTTCCTATTCTCTAGAAAGTATAGGAACTTCGGTTGCTTAAGAATAAGTAATTCTTAAGCAAC
CCAACAAACAACATTACAATTACTATTTACAATTACAATGACTTCAAAGGTGTATGATCCTGAGCAGGTA
AGTTTCTGCTTCTACCTTTGATATATATATAATAATTATCATTAATTAGTAGTAATATAATATTTCAAAT
ATTTTTTTCAAAATAAAAGAATGTAGTATATAGCAATTGCTTTTCTGTAGTTTATAAGTGTGTATATTTT
AATTTATAACTTTTCTAATATATGACCAAAATTTGTTGATGTGCAGAGAAAAAGAATGATAACTGGTCCA
CAATGGTGGGCAAGATGTAAACAGATGAACGTGCTTGATTCTTTCATTAATTACTACGATTCAGAAAAGC
ACGCTGAGAATGCAGTTATCTTTCTTCACGGAAACGCTGCATCTTCATATTTGTGGAGACATGTTGTGCC
TCACATTGAACCAGTGGCTAGGTGTATTATCCCAGATCTTATCGGAATGGGAAAGTCTGGTAAATCTGGA
AATGGTTCTTACAGACTTTTGGATCATTATAAGTACCTCACAGCTTGGTTCGAACTTCTCAACTTACCTA
AGAAGATTATTTTCGTTGGACACGATTGGGGTGCTTGCTTGGCATTCCATTACTCATACGAACACCAAGA
TAAGATCAAAGCTATAGTTCATGCAGAGAGTGTTGTGGATGTGATAGAATCTTGGGATGAGTGGCCAGAT
ATTGAAGAGGATATTGCTTTGATCAAGTCTGAAGAGGGAGAAAAGATGGTTCTCGAAAATAACTTTTTCG
TGGAAACTATGCTTCCTTCAAAGATTATGAGAAAATTGGAACCAGAAGAGTTTGCTGCATATCTCGAACC
TTTCAAGGAAAAAGGAGAGGTTAGAAGGCCAACACTCAGTTGGCCTAGGGAAATACCATTAGTTAAGGGA
GGTAAACCTGATGTTGTGCAGATCGTGAGAAATTATAACGCTTACCTTAGGGCATCAGATGATTTGCCTA
AGATGTTCATCGAGTCAGATCCAGGATTTTTCAGTAATGCTATAGTTGAAGGTGCAAAGAAATTTCCAAA
CACCGAGTTCGTTAAGGTGAAAGGATTGCATTTCTCACAAGAAGATGCTCCTGATGAGATGGGAAAGTAT
ATTAAGTCTTTTGTTGAAAGAGTGCTCAAAAACGAGCAGGGTTCTCGATCTGATGCTTCTGAAGTAACGT
CAACAAGCTCCCAGTCTGAGGTATGCACAGTGGAAACGCCAGGTTGTGTTGGTTCTTAAGGTTGCTTAAG
AATAAGTAATTCTTAAGCAACCGAAGTTCCTATTCTCTAGAAAGTATAGGAACTTCGCTTCTCTAGCTAG
AGTCGATCGACAAGCTCGAGTTTCTCCATAATAATGTGTGAGTAGTTCCCAGATAAGGGAATTAGGGTTC
CTATAGGGTTTCGCTCATGTGTTGCGCATATAAGAAACCCTTAGTATGTATTTGTATTTGTAAAATACTT
CTATCAATAAAATTTCTAATTCCTAAAACCAAAATCCAGTACTAAAATCCAGATCGCTGCAAGAATTCAA
GCTTGGAGCCAACACTCGAATCCCCACCCGTTGGACCAAACCCGGCTCATTAAGCGTCGGTTCAGATTTA
TTTCCTTTATTTAAAAAAAAGGAAAGGGTAAAAAATAGAAAATTGGAAACAGTTAAAGCCCAAAATTGTA
ATTTACCGAGAATTGTAAATTTACCTGAAAACCCTACGCTATAGTTTCGACTATAAATACCAAACTTAGG
ACCTCACTTCAGAATCCCCTCGTCGCTGCGTCTCTCTCCCGCAACCTTCGATTTTCGTTTATTCGCATCC
ATCGGAGAGAGAAAACAATCAATAAGCGACCTACTACAAACAAGTAAGTAAGAGAAAAACCAAAAGAAGA
AGAGAAACAACAAGAAGAAGTAATGGAGGACGCCAAAAACATAAAGAAAGGCCCGGCGCCATTCTATCCT
CTAGAGGATGGAACCGCTGGAGAGCAACTGCATAAGGCTATGAAGAGATACGCCCTGGTTCCTGGAACAA
TTGCTTTTACAGATGCACATATCGAGGTGAACATCACGTACGCGGAATACTTCGAAATGTCCGTTCGGTT
GGCAGAAGCTATGAAACGATATGGGCTGAATACAAATCACAGAATCGTCGTATGCAGTGAAAACTCTCTT
CAATTCTTTATGCCGGTGTTGGGCGCGTTATTTATCGGAGTTGCAGTTGCGCCCGCGAACGACATTTATA
ATGAACGTGAATTGCTCAACAGTATGAACATTTCGCAGCCTACCGTAGTGTTTGTTTCCAAAAAGGGGTT
GCAAAAAATTTTGAACGTGCAAAAAAAATTACCAATAATCCAGAAAATTATTATCATGGATTCTAAAACG
GATTACCAGGGATTTCAGTCGATGTACACGTTCGTCACATCTCATCTACCTCCCGGTTTTAATGAATACG
ATTTTGTACCAGAGTCCTTTGATCGTGACAAAACAATTGCACTGATAATGAATTCCTCTGGATCTACTGG
GTTACCTAAGGGTGTGGCCCTTCCGCATAGAACTGCCTGCGTCAGATTCTCGCATGCCAGAGATCCTATT
TTTGGCAATCAAATCATTCCGGATACTGCGATTTTAAGTGTTGTTCCATTCCATCACGGTTTTGGAATGT
TTACTACACTCGGATATTTGATATGTGGATTTCGAGTCGTCTTAATGTATAGATTTGAAGAAGAGCTGTT
TTTACGATCCCTTCAGGATTACAAAATTCAAAGTGCGTTGCTAGTACCAACCCTATTTTCATTCTTCGCC
AAAAGCACTCTGATTGACAAATACGATTTATCTAATTTACACGAAATTGCTTCTGGGGGCGCACCTCTTT
CGAAAGAAGTCGGGGAAGCGGTTGCAAAACGCTTCCATCTTCCAGGGATACGACAAGGATATGGGCTCAC
TGAGACTACATCAGCTATTCTGATTACACCCGAGGGGGATGATAAACCGGGCGCGGTCGGTAAAGTTGTT
CCATTTTTTGAAGCGAAGGTTGTGGATCTGGATACCGGGAAAACGCTGGGCGTTAATCAGAGAGGCGAAT
TATGTGTCAGAGGACCTATGATTATGTCCGGTTATGTAAACAATCCGGAAGCGACCAACGCCTTGATTGA
CAAGGATGGATGGCTACATTCTGGAGACATAGCTTACTGGGACGAGGACGAACACTTCTTCATAGTTGAC
CGCTTGAAGTCTTTAATTAAATACAAAGGATATCAGGTGGCCCCCGCTGAATTGGAATCGATATTGTTAC
AACACCCCAACATCTTCGACGCGGGCGTGGCAGGTCTGCCCGACGATGACGCCGGTGAACTTCCCGCCGC
CGTTGTTGTTTTGGAGCACGGAAAGACGATGACGGAAAAAGAGATCGTGGATTACGTCGCCAGTCAAGTA
ACAACCGCGAAAAAGTTGCGCGGAGGAGTTGTGTTTGTGGACGAAGTACCGAAAGGTCTTACCGGAAAAC
TCGACGCAAGAAAAATCAGAGAGATCCTCATAAAGGCCAAGAAGGGCGGAAAGTCCAAATTGTAAGCTTG
ATCCCCCGTCGACAGCTAGCTATATCATCAATTTATGTATTACACATAATATCGCACTCAGTCTTTCATC
TACGGCAATGTACCAGCTGATATAATCAGTTATTGAAATATTTCTGAATTTAAACTTGCATCAATAAATT
TATGTTTTTGCTTGGACTATAATACCTGACTTGTTATTTTATCAATAAATATTTAAACTATATTTCTTTC
AAGATCGCTACTAGAATTCGAGCTCGGAGCCAACACTCGAATCCCCACCCGTTGGACCAAACCCGGCTCA
TTAAGCGTCGGTTCAGATTTATTTCCTTTATTTAAAAAAAAGGAAAGGGTAAAAAATAGAAAATTGGAAA
CAGTTAAAGCCCAAAATTGTAATTTACCGAGAATTGTAAATTTACCTGAAAACCCTACGCTATAGTTTCG
ACTATAAATACCAAACTTAGGACCTCACTTCAGAATCCCCTCGTCGCTGCGTCTCTCTCCCGCAACCTTC
GATTTTCGTTTATTCGCATCCATCGGAGAGAGAAAACAATCAATAAGCGACCTACTGTATTTTTACAACA
ATTACCAACAACAACAAACAACAAACAACATTACAATTACTATTTACAATTACAATGGCTCCTAAGAAGA
AGAGGAAGGTGATGAGCCAGTTCGACATCCTGTGCAAGACCCCCCCCAAGGTGCTGGTGCGGCAGTTCGT
GGAGAGATTCGAGAGGCCCAGCGGCGAGAAGATCGCCAGCTGTGCCGCCGAGCTGACCTACCTGTGCTGG
ATGATCACCCACAACGGCACCGCCATCAAGAGGGCCACCTTCATGAGCTACAACACCATCATCAGCAACA
GCCTGAGCTTCGACATCGTGAACAAGAGCCTGCAGTTCAAGTACAAGACCCAGAAGGCCACCATCCTGGA
GGCCAGCCTGAAGAAGCTGATCCCCGCCTGGGAGTTCACCATCATCCCTTACAACGGCCAGAAGCACCAG
AGCGACATCACCGACATCGTGTCCAGCCTGCAGCTGCAGTTCGAGAGCAGCGAGGAGGCCGACAAGGGCA
ACAGCCACAGCAAGAAGATGCTGAAGGCCCTGCTGTCCGAGGGCGAGAGCATCTGGGAGATCACCGAGAA
GATCCTGAACAGCTTCGAGTACACCAGCAGGTTCACCAAGACCAAGACCCTGTACCAGTTCCTGTTCCTG
GCCACATTCATCAACTGCGGCAGGTTCAGCGACATCAAGAACGTGGACCCCAAGAGCTTCAAGCTGGTGC
AGAACAAGTACCTGGGCGTGATCATTCAGTGCCTGGTGACCGAGACTAAGACAAGCGTGTCCAGGTAAGT
TTCTGCTTCTACCTTTGATATATATATAATAATTATCATTAATTAGTAGTAATATAATATTTCAAATATT
TTTTTCAAAATAAAAGAATGTAGTATATAGCAATTGCTTTTCTGTAGTTTATAAGTGTGTATATTTTAAT
TTATAACTTTTCTAATATATGACCAAAATTTGTTGATGTGCAGGCACATCTACTTTTTCAGCGCCAGAGG
CAGGATCGACCCCCTGGTGTACCTGGACGAGTTCCTGAGGAACAGCGAGCCCGTGCTGAAGAGAGTGAAC
AGGACCGGCAACAGCAGCAGCAACAAGCAGGAGTACCAGCTGCTGAAGGACAACCTGGTGCGCAGCTACA
ACAAGGCCCTGAAGAAGAACGCCCCCTACCCCATCTTCGCTATCAAGAACGGCCCTAAGAGCCACATCGG
CAGGCACCTGATGACCAGCTTTCTGAGCATGAAGGGCCTGACCGAGCTGACAAACGTGGTGGGCAACTGG
AGCGACAAGAGGGCCTCCGCCGTGGCCAGGACCACCTACACCCACCAGATCACCGCCATCCCCGACCACT
ACTTCGCCCTGGTGTCCAGGTACTACGCCTACGACCCCATCAGCAAGGAGATGATCGCCCTGAAGGACGA
GACTAACCCCATCGAGGAGTGGCAGCACATCGAGCAGCTGAAGGGCAGCGCCGAGGGCAGCATCAGATAC
CCCGCCTGGAACGGCATCATCAGCCAGGAGGTGCTGGACTACCTGAGCAGCTACATCAACAGGCGGATCT
GAGCTTCTCTAGCTAGAGTCGATCGACAAGCTCGAGTTTCTCCATAATAATGTGTGAGTAGTTCCCAGAT
AAGGGAATTAGGGTTCCTATAGGGTTTCGCTCATGTGTTGAGCATATAAGAAACCCTTAGTATGTATTTG
TATTTGTAAAATACTTCTATCAATAAAATTTCTAATTCCTAAAACCAAAATCCAGTACTAAAATCCAGAT
CGCTTTACGAATTCCCATGGGGAGCCAACACTCGAATCCCCACCCGTTGGACCAAACCCGGCTCATTAAG
CGTCGGTTCAGATTTATTTCCTTTATTTAAAAAAAAGGAAAGGGTAAAAAATAGAAAATTGGAAACAGTT
AAAGCCCAAAATTGTAATTTACCGAGAATTGTAAATTTACCTGAAAACCCTACGCTATAGTTTCGACTAT
AAATACCAAACTTAGGACCTCACTTCAGAATCCCCTCGTCGCTGCGTCTCTCTCCCGCAACCTTCGATTT
TCGTTTATTCGCATCCATCGGAGAGAGAAAACAATCAATAAGCGACCTACTGTATTTTTACAACAATTAC
CAACAACAACAAACAACAAACAACATTACAATTACTATTTACAATTACAATGCCCAAGAAAAAGCGGAAG
GTGTCCAGCTACATGGACCTGGTGGACGACGAGCCCGCCACCCTGTACCACAAGTTCGTGGAATGCCTGA
AGGCCGGCGAGAACTTCTGCGGCGATAAGCTGAGCGGCATCATCACCATGGCCATTCTGAAGGCCATCAA
GGCCCTGACCGAAGTGAAGAAAACCACCTTCAACAAGTACAAGACCACCATCAAGCAGGGCCTGCAGTAC
GACGTGGGCAGCAGCACCATCAGCTTCGTGTACCACCTGAAGGACTGCGACGAGCTGAGCAGAGGCCTGA
GCGACGCCTTCGAGCCCTACAAGTTCAAGATCAAGAGCAACAAAGAGGCCACCAGCTTCAAGACCCTGTT
CAGGGGCCCTAGCTTCGGCAGCCAGAAGAACTGGCGGAAGAAAGAGGTGGACCGCGAGGTGGACAACCTG
TTCCACAGCACCGAGACAGACGAGAGCATCTTCAAGTTCATCCTGAACACCCTGGACAGCATCGAAACCC
AGACCAACACCGACCGGCAGAAAACCGTGCTGACCTTTATCCTGCTGATGACCTTCTTCAACTGCTGCCG
GAACAACGACCTGATGAACGTGGACCCCAGCACCTTCAAGATCGTGAAGAACAAGTTTGTGGGCTACCTG
CTGCAGGCTGAAGTGAAGCAGACCAAGACCAGAAAGAGCCGGAATATCTTCTTCTTCCCCATCCGGGAAA
ACCGCTTCGACCTGTTCCTGGCCCTGCACGACTTCTTCAGAACCTGCCAGCCCACCCCCAAGAGCAGACT
GAGCGATCAGGTAAGTTTCTGCTTCTACCTTTGATATATATATAATAATTATCATTAATTAGTAGTAATA
TAATATTTCAAATATTTTTTTCAAAATAAAAGAATGTAGTATATAGCAATTGCTTTTCTGTAGTTTATAA
GTGTGTATATTTTAATTTATAACTTTTCTAATATATGACCAAAATTTGTTGATGTGCAGGTGTCCGAGCA
GAAGTGGCAGCTGTTCCGGGACAGCATGGTCATCGACTACAACCGGTTCTTTCGGAAGTTCCCCGCCAGC
CCCATCTTCGCCATTAAGCACGGCCCCAAGTCCCACCTGGGCCGGCATCTGATGAACAGCTTTCTGCACA
AGAACGAGCTGGACAGCTGGGCCAACAGCCTGGGCAATTGGAGCAGCTCCCAGAACCAGAGAGAGAGCGG
CGCCAGACTGGGCTACACACACGGCGGAAGAGATCTGCCCCAGCCCCTGTTTGGCTTCCTGGCCGGATAC
TGCGTGCGGAACGAAGAGGGCCACATCGTGGGCCTGGGCCTGGAAAAGGACATCAACGATCTGTTCGACG
GCATCATGGACCCCCTGAACGAGAAAGAGGACACCGAGATCTGCGAGAGCTACGGCGAGTGGGCCAAGAT
TGTGTCCAAGGACGTGCTGATCTTCCTGAAGAGATACCACAGCAAGAACGCCTGTCGGAGATACCAGAAC
AGCACCCTGTATGCCCGGACCTTCCTGAAAACCGAGAGCGTGACCCTGAGCGGCTCCAAGGGCAGCGAGG
AACCTTCTAGCCCTGTGCGGATCCCCATCCTGAGCATGGGAAAGGCCAGCCCCTCCGAGGGAAGAAAGCT
GAGAGCCAGCGAGCACGCCAACGACGACAACGAGATCGAGAAGATCGACAGCGACAGCAGCCAGAGCGAA
GAGATCCCTATCGAGATGAGCGACTCCGAGGACGAGACAACCGCCAGCAACATCAGCGGCATCTACCTGG
ACATGAGCAAGGCCAACTCCAACGTGGTGTACAGCCCCCCTAGCCAGACAGGCAGAGCTGCTGGCGCCGG
AAGAAAAAGAGGCGTGGGAGGCAGACGGACCGTGGAAAGCAAGCGGAGAAGAGTGCTGGCCCCCATCAAC
CGGTGAGCTTCTCTAGCTAGAGTCGATCGACAAGCTCGAGTTTCTCCATAATAATGTGTGAGTAGTTCCC
AGATAAGGGAATTAGGGTTCCTATAGGGTTTCGCTCATGTGTTGAGCATATAAGAAACCCTTAGTATGTA
TTTGTATTTGTAAAATACTTCTATCAATAAAATTTCTAATTCCTAAAACCAAAATCCAGTACTAAAATCC
AGATCGCTCAGATGAGACCGCAGCTGGCACGACAGGTTTCCCGACTGGAAAGCGGGCAGTGAGCGCAACG
CAATTAATGTGAGTTAGCTCACTCATTAGGCACCCCAGGCTTTACACTTTATGCTTCCGGCTCGTATGTT
GTGTGGAATTGTGAGCGGATAACAATTTCACACAGGAAACAGCTATGACCATGATTACGCCAAGCTTGCA
TGCCTGCAGGTCGACTCTAGAGGATCCCCGGGTACCGAGCTCGAATTCACTGGCCGTCGTTTTACAACGT
CGTGACTGGGAAAACCCTGGCGTTACCCAACTTAATCGCCTTGCAGCACATCCCCCTTTCGCCAGCTGGC
GTAATAGCGAAGAGGCCCGCACCGATCGCCCTTCCCAACAGTTGCGCAGCCTGAATGGCGAATGGCGCCT
GATGCGGTATTTTCTCCTTACGCATCTGTGCGGTATTTCACACCGCATATGGTGCACTCTCAGTACAATC
TGCTCTGATGCCGCATAGTTAAGCCAGCCCCGACACCCGCCAACACCCGCTGACGCGCCCTGACGGGCTT
GTCTGCTCCCGGCATCCGCTTACAGACAAGCTGTGACGGTCTCAGGGACACGAAGTGATCCGTTTAAACT
ATCAGTGTTTGACAGGATATATTGGCGGGTAAACCTAAGAGAAAAGAGCGTTTATTAGAATAATCGGATA
TTTAAAAGGGCGTGAAAAGGTTTATCCGTTCGTCCATTTGTATGTGCCAGCCGCCTTTGCGACGCTCACC
GGGCTGGTTGCCCTCGCCGCTGGGCTGGCGGCCGTCTATGGCCCTGCAAACGCGCCAGAAACGCCGTCGA
AGCCGTGTGCGAGACACCGCGGCCGCCGGCGTTGTGGATACCTCGCGGAAAACTTGGCCCTCACTGACAG
ATGAGGGGCGGACGTTGACACTTGAGGGGCCGACTCACCCGGCGCGGCGTTGACAGATGAGGGGCAGGCT
CGATTTCGGCCGGCGACGTGGAGCTGGCCAGCCTCGCAAATCGGCGAAAACGCCTGATTTTACGCGAGTT
TCCCACAGATGATGTGGACAAGCCTGGGGATAAGTGCCCTGCGGTATTGACACTTGAGGGGCGCGACTAC
TGACAGATGAGGGGCGCGATCCTTGACACTTGAGGGGCAGAGTGCTGACAGATGAGGGGCGCACCTATTG
ACATTTGAGGGGCTGTCCACAGGCAGAAAATCCAGCATTTGCAAGGGTTTCCGCCCGTTTTTCGGCCACC
GCTAACCTGTCTTTTAACCTGCTTTTAAACCAATATTTATAAACCTTGTTTTTAACCAGGGCTGCGCCCT
GTGCGCGTGACCGCGCACGCCGAAGGGGGGTGCCCCCCCTTCTCGAACCCTCCCGGCCCGCTAACGCGGG
CCTCCCATCCCCCCAGGGGCTGCGCCCCTCGGCCGCGAACGGCCTCACCCCAAAAATGGCAGCGCTGGCC
AATTCCCGAGTGCGCGGAACCCCTATTTGTTTATTTTTCTAAATACATTCAAATATGTATCCGCTCATGA
GACAATAACCCTGATAAATGCTTCAATAATATTGAAAAAGGAAGAGTATGGCTAAAATGAGAATATCACC
GGAATTGAAAAAACTGATCGAAAAATACCGCTGCGTAAAAGATACGGAAGGAATGTCTCCTGCTAAGGTA
TATAAGCTGGTGGGAGAAAATGAAAACCTATATTTAAAAATGACGGACAGCCGGTATAAAGGGACCACCT
ATGATGTGGAACGGGAAAAGGACATGATGCTATGGCTGGAAGGAAAGCTGCCTGTTCCAAAGGTCCTGCA
CTTTGAACGGCATGATGGCTGGAGCAATCTGCTCATGAGTGAGGCCGATGGCGTCCTTTGCTCGGAAGAG
TATGAAGATGAACAAAGCCCTGAAAAGATTATCGAGCTGTATGCGGAGTGCATCAGGCTCTTTCACTCCA
TCGACATATCGGATTGTCCCTATACGAATAGCTTAGACAGCCGCTTAGCCGAATTGGATTACTTACTGAA
TAACGATCTGGCCGATGTGGATTGCGAAAACTGGGAAGAGGACACTCCATTTAAAGATCCGCGCGAGCTG
TATGATTTTTTAAAGACGGAAAAGCCCGAAGAGGAACTTGTCTTTTCCCACGGCGACCTGGGAGACAGCA
ACATCTTTGTGAAAGATGGCAAAGTAAGTGGCTTTATTGATCTTGGGAGAAGCGGCAGGGCGGACAAGTG
GTATGACATTGCCTTCTGCGTCCGGTCGCTCAGGGAGGATATCGGGGAAGAACAGTATGTCGAGCTATTT
TTTGACTTACTGGGGATCAAGCCTGATTGGGAGAAAATAAAATATTATATTTTACTGGATGAATTGTTTT
AGCTGTCAGACCAAGTTTACTCATATATACTTTAGATTGATTTAAAACTTCATTTTTAATTTAAAAGGAT
CTAGGTGAAGATCCTTTTTGATAATCTCATGACCAAAATCCCTTAACGTGAGTTTTCGTTCCACTGAGCG
TCAGACCCCGTAGAAAAGATCAAAGGATCTTCTTGAGATCCTTTTTTTCTGCGCGTAATCTGCTGCTTGC
AAACAAAAAAACCACCGCTACCAGCGGTGGTTTGTTTGCCGGATCAAGAGCTACCAACTCTTTTTCCGAA
GGTAACTGGCTTCAGCAGAGCGCAGATACCAAATACTGTTCTTCTAGTGTAGCCGTAGTTAGGCCACCAC
TTCAAGAACTCTGTAGCACCGCCTACATACCTCGCTCTGCTAATCCTGTTACCAGTGGCTGCTGCCAGTG
GCGATAAGTCGTGTCTTACCGGGTTGGACTCAAGACGATAGTTACCGGATAAGGCGCAGCGGTCGGGCTG
AACGGGGGGTTCGTGCACACAGCCCAGCTTGGAGCGAACGACCTACACCGAACTGAGATACCTACAGCGT
GAGCTATGAGAAAGCGCCACGCTTCCCGAAGGGAGAAAGGCGGACAGGTATCCGGTAAGCGGCAGGGTCG
GAACAGGAGAGCGCACGAGGGAGCTTCCAGGGGGAAACGCCTGGTATCTTTATAGTCCTGTCGGGTTTCG
CCACCTCTGACTTGAGCGTCGATTTTTGTGATGCTCGTCAGGGGGGCGGAGCCTATGGAAAAACGCCAGC
AACGCGGCCTTTTTACGGTTCCTGGCAGATCCTAGATGTGGCGCAACGATGCCGGCGACAAGCAGGAGCG
CACCGACTTCTTCCGCATCAAGTGTTTTGGCTCTCAGGCCGAGGCCCACGGCAAGTATTTGGGCAAGGGG
TCGCTGGTATTCGTGCAGGGCAAGATTCGGAATACCAAGTACGAGAAGGACGGCCAGACGGTCTACGGGA
CCGACTTCATTGCCGATAAGGTGGATTATCTGGACACCAAGGCACCAGGCGGGTCAAATCAGGAATAAGG
GCACATTGCCCCGGCGTGAGTCGGGGCAATCCCGCAAGGAGGGTGAATGAATCGGACGTTTGACCGGAAG
GCATACAGGCAAGAACTGATCGACGCGGGGTTTTCCGCCGAGGATGCCGAAACCATCGCAAGCCGCACCG
TCATGCGTGCGCCCCGCGAAACCTTCCAGTCCGTCGGCTCGATGGTCCAGCAAGCTACGGCCAAGATCGA
GCGCGACAGCGTGCAACTGGCTCCCCCTGCCCTGCCCGCGCCATCGGCCGCCGTGGAGCGTTCGCGTCGT
CTTGAACAGGAGGCGGCAGGTTTGGCGAAGTCGATGACCATCGACACGCGAGGAACTATGACGACCAAGA
AGCGAAAAACCGCCGGCGAGGACCTGGCAAAACAGGTCAGCGAGGCCAAGCAGGCCGCGTTGCTGAAACA
CACGAAGCAGCAGATCAAGGAAATGCAGCTTTCCTTGTTCGATATTGCGCCGTGGCCGGACACGATGCGA
GCGATGCCAAACGACACGGCCCGCTCTGCCCTGTTCACCACGCGCAACAAGAAAATCCCGCGCGAGGCGC
TGCAAAACAAGGTCATTTTCCACGTCAACAAGGACGTGAAGATCACCTACACCGGCGTCGAGCTGCGGGC
CGACGATGACGAACTGGTGTGGCAGCAGGTGTTGGAGTACGCGAAGCGCACCCCTATCGGCGAGCCGATC
ACCTTCACGTTCTACGAGCTTTGCCAGGACCTGGGCTGGTCGATCAATGGCCGGTATTACACGAAGGCCG
AGGAATGCCTGTCGCGCCTACAGGCGACGGCGATGGGCTTCACGTCCGACCGCGTTGGGCACCTGGAATC
GGTGTCGCTGCTGCACCGCTTCCGCGTCCTGGACCGTGGCAAGAAAACGTCCCGTTGCCAGGTCCTGATC
GACGAGGAAATCGTCGTGCTGTTTGCTGGCGACCACTACACGAAATTCATATGGGAGAAGTACCGCAAGC
TGTCGCCGACGGCCCGACGGATGTTCGACTATTTCAGCTCGCACCGGGAGCCGTACCCGCTCAAGCTGGA
AACCTTCCGCCTCATGTGCGGATCGGATTCCACCCGCGTGAAGAAGTGGCGCGAGCAGGTCGGCGAAGCC
TGCGAAGAGTTGCGAGGCAGCGGCCTGGTGGAACACGCCTGGGTCAATGATGACCTGGTGCATTGCAAAC
GCTAGGGCCTTGTGGGGTCAGTTCCGGCTGGGGGTTCAGCAGCCCCTGCTCGGATCTGTTGGACCGGACA
GTAGTCATGGTTGATGGGCTGCCTGTATCGAGTGGTGATTTTGTGCCGAGCTGCCGGTCGGGGAGCTGTT
GGCTGGCTGGTGGCAGGATATATTGTGGTGTAAACAAATTGACGCTTAGACAACTTAATAACACATTGCG
GACGTTTTTAATGTACTGGGGTTGAACACTCT
Features (pLannotate 1.2.2; 32 found; start..end, strand, type, name):
    824..844     +  misc_feature   TMV Ω (fragment): translational enhancer from the tobacco mosaic virus 5'-leader sequence (Gallie et al., 1988)
    845..878     +  protein_bind   FRT (minimal): supports FLP-mediated excision but not integration (Turan and Bode, 2011) FLP recombinase from the Saccharomyces cerevisiae 2μ plasmid
    912..946     +  misc_feature   TMV Ω (fragment): translational enhancer from the tobacco mosaic virus 5'-leader sequence (Gallie et al., 1988)
    978..1166    +  intron         IV2 intron: modified second intron of the potato ST-LS1 gene (Vancanneyt et al., 1990)
   1164..2069    +  CDS            LUCI_RENRE: Experimental evidence at protein level: Swiss-Prot protein existence level 1. Upon binding the substrate, the enzyme catalyzes an oxygenation, producing a very short-lived hydroperoxide that cyclizes into a dioxetanone structure, which collapses, releasing a CO(2) molecule. The spontaneous breakdown of the dioxetanone releases the energy (about 50 kcal/mole) that is necessary to generate the excited state of the coelenteramide product, which is the singlet form of the monoanion. In vivo the product undergoes the process of nonradiative energy transfer to an accessory protein, a green fluoresce
   2076..2150    +  CDS            DREB2A (fragment): DRE2A_ARATH - Also known as ERF045. Experimental evidence at protein level: Swiss-Prot protein existence level 1. Transcriptional activator that binds specifically to the DNA sequence 5'-[AG]CCGAC-3'. Binding to the C-repeat/DRE element mediates high salinity- and dehydration-inducible transcription. From Arabidopsis thaliana (Mouse-ear cress).
   2193..2226    +  protein_bind   FRT (minimal): supports FLP-mediated excision but not integration (Turan and Bode, 2011) FLP recombinase from the Saccharomyces cerevisiae 2μ plasmid
   2261..2435    +  polyA_signal   CaMV poly(A) signal: cauliflower mosaic virus polyadenylation signal
   2823..4472    +  CDS            LUCI_PHOPY: Experimental evidence at protein level: Swiss-Prot protein existence level 1. Produces green light with a wavelength of 562 nm. From Photinus pyralis (Common eastern firefly) (Lampyris pyralis).
   4495..4695    +  terminator     gene 7 terminator: transcription terminator for octopine-type Ti plasmid gene 7
   5038..5093    +  misc_feature   TMV Ω: translational enhancer from the tobacco mosaic virus 5'-leader sequence (Gallie et al., 1988)
   5095..5805    +  CDS            FLPo (fragment): nuclear-targeted site-specific recombinase FLPo is a mouse codon-optimized fusion between the SV40 nuclear localization signal and a thermostable version of the Saccharomyces cerevisiae site-specific recombinase FLP. Recombination occurs at FRT sequences.
   5805..5993    +  intron         IV2 intron: modified second intron of the potato ST-LS1 gene (Vancanneyt et al., 1990)
   5991..6582    +  CDS            FLPo (fragment): nuclear-targeted site-specific recombinase FLPo is a mouse codon-optimized fusion between the SV40 nuclear localization signal and a thermostable version of the Saccharomyces cerevisiae site-specific recombinase FLP. Recombination occurs at FRT sequences.
   6617..6791    +  polyA_signal   CaMV poly(A) signal: cauliflower mosaic virus polyadenylation signal
   7133..7188    +  misc_feature   TMV Ω: translational enhancer from the tobacco mosaic virus 5'-leader sequence (Gallie et al., 1988)
   7991..8179    +  intron         IV2 intron: modified second intron of the potato ST-LS1 gene (Vancanneyt et al., 1990)
   9141..9315    +  polyA_signal   CaMV poly(A) signal: cauliflower mosaic virus polyadenylation signal
   9330..9372    +  CDS            lacI (fragment): lac repressor; lacI; The lac repressor binds to the lac operator to inhibit transcription in E. coli. This inhibition can be relieved by adding lactose or isopropyl-β-D-thiogalactopyranoside (IPTG).
   9385..9406    +  protein_bind   CAP binding site: CAP binding activates transcription in the presence of cAMP. E. coli catabolite activator protein
   9421..9451    +  promoter       lac promoter: promoter for the E. coli lac operon
   9455..9477    +  protein_bind   lac operator (fragment): The lac repressor binds to the lac operator to inhibit transcription in E. coli. This inhibition can be relieved by adding lactose or isopropyl-β-D-thiogalactopyranoside (IPTG). lac repressor encoded by lacI
   9512..9568    -  misc_feature   MCS: pUC18/19 multiple cloning site
   9565..9722    +  CDS            lacZα (fragment): LacZα fragment of β-galactosidase; lacZ fragment
   9728..9827    -  misc_feature   bom (fragment): basis of mobility region from pBR322
   9950..9974    +  misc_feature   RB T-DNA repeat: right border repeat from nopaline C58 T-DNA
  10071..10702   +  rep_origin     oriV: incP origin of replication
  10793..10897   +  promoter       AmpR promoter: bla
  10898..11692   +  CDS            KanR: aminoglycoside phosphotransferase; aphA-3; confers resistance to kanamycin
  11863..12451   +  rep_origin     ori: high-copy-number ColE1/pMB1/pBR322/pUC origin of replication
  12787..13932   +  CDS            trfA: TRFA_ECOLX - Experimental evidence at protein level: Swiss-Prot protein existence level 1. Also involved in plasmid copy number control, promoting intermolecular coupling of protein bound iterons at oriV, which inhibits replication initiation. From Escherichia coli.
  14081..14105   +  misc_feature   LB T-DNA repeat: left border repeat from nopaline C58 T-DNA
