[The description below was written by a language model from this plasmid's Addgene catalogue record and pLannotate feature annotations shown in this document.]
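Description:
LLP771_L2pV1_NOR_B3RT_FRT_Rluc_2IFB_lacZ is a multigene plant expression construct built in the pAGM4673 binary backbone, a level 2 modular-cloning vector. The backbone carries nopaline-type left and right T-DNA border repeats, which mark the region that would be transferred into plant cells in Agrobacterium-mediated delivery. It also carries a broad-host-range incP oriV with its trfA replication protein, a ColE1/pUC-type origin for E. coli, and a kanamycin resistance gene (aphA-3) for bacterial selection. A lac promoter/operator–lacZα cassette remains at the end of the gene array next to the right border. It probably serves as a blue/white acceptor position for adding further modules, though the record does not say so.

The payload implements the two-input state of a recombinase-based NOR logic gate from a study of synthetic memory circuits in plants. The output unit is an Act2 promoter driving Renilla luciferase with a C-terminal PEST degradation tag (annotated as a DREB2A fragment), interrupted by the potato IV2 intron and terminated by a CaMV poly(A) signal. The coding region is flanked by nested FRT and B3RT sites, so excision by either Flp or B3 recombinase removes the reporter and switches output off. The feature table detects the two minimal FRT sites but does not annotate the B3RT sites or the Act2 and TCTP1 promoters.

According to the depositor comments, three TCTP1-driven units follow: firefly luciferase, presumably a normalisation control, then FlpO, then B3o. FlpO is annotated with a TMV Ω leader and IV2 intron. The B3o coding sequence is not annotated, but a matching Ω–intron–poly(A) arrangement sits at the expected position. With both recombinases present, the construct represents the gate with both inputs on.
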