Addgene plasmid #192431: LLP771_L2pV1_NOR_B3RT_FRT_Rluc_2IFB_lacZ
Purpose: To act as a 2-input state of the NOR gate.
Depositing lab: Ryan Lister. Depositing organization: University of Western Australia. Publication: Synthetic memory circuits for stable cell reprogramming in plants. Lloyd JPB, Ly F, Gong P, Pflueger J, Swain T, Pflueger C, Fourie E, Khan MA, Kidd BN, Lister R. Nat Biotechnol. 2022 Jul 4. pii: 10.1038/s41587-022-01383-2. doi: 10.1038/s41587-022-01383-2. PubMed 35788565.
Backbone
  Vector backbone: pAGM4673
  Backbone manufacturer: Sylvestre Marillonnet
  Vector type: Plant Expression, Synthetic Biology
Growth in bacteria
  Bacterial resistance: Kanamycin, 50 μg/mL
  Growth temperature: 30°C
  Growth strain: DH5alpha
  Copy number: Unknown
Gene/Insert
  Gene/Insert name: Act2::FRT-B3RT-Rluc-B3RT-FRT
  Species: Renilla reniformis
  Tag / fusion protein: PEST (C terminal on insert)
  Cloning method: Restriction Enzyme; 5′ cloning site unknown (unknown if destroyed)
Terms and licenses: Academic/Nonprofit Terms; Industry Terms: Not Available to Industry
Depositor comments: Other genes: TCTP1::Fluc, TCTP1::FlpO, TCTP1::B3o
How to cite: LLP771_L2pV1_NOR_B3RT_FRT_Rluc_2IFB_lacZ was a gift from Ryan Lister (Addgene plasmid # 192431 ; http://n2t.net/addgene:192431 ; RRID:Addgene_192431)
